>Addgene plasmid #76558 | PANK1 gRNA (BRDN0001147091) | addgene full sequence | sequence record 188997 | Addgene Assembled Sequence
CCCGGGTGCAAAGATGGATAAAGTTTTAAACAGAGAGGAATCTTTGCAGCTAATGGACCTTCTAGGTCTT
GAAAGGAGTGGGAATTGGCTCCGGTGCCCGTCAGTGGGCAGAGCGCACATCGCCCACAGTCCCCGAGAAG
TTGGGGGGAGGGGTCGGCAATTGATCCGGTGCCTAGAGAAGGTGGCGCGGGGTAAACTGGGAAAGTGATG
TCGTGTACTGGCTCCGCCTTTTTCCCGAGGGTGGGGGAGAACCGTATATAAGTGCAGTAGTCGCCGTGAA
CGTTCTTTTTCGCAACGGGTTTGCCGCCAGAACACAGGTAAGTGCCGTGTGTGGTTCCCGCGGGCCTGGC
CTCTTTACGGGTTATGGCCCTTGCGTGCCTTGAATTACTTCCACCTGGCTGCAGTACGTGATTCTTGATC
CCGAGCTTCGGGTTGGAAGTGGGTGGGAGAGTTCGAGGCCTTGCGCTTAAGGAGCCCCTTCGCCTCGTGC
TTGAGTTGAGGCCTGGCCTGGGCGCTGGGGCCGCCGCGTGCGAATCTGGTGGCACCTTCGCGCCTGTCTC
GCTGCTTTCGATAAGTCTCTAGCCATTTAAAATTTTTGATGACCTGCTGCGACGCTTTTTTTCTGGCAAG
ATAGTCTTGTAAATGCGGGCCAAGATCTGCACACTGGTATTTCGGTTTTTGGGGCCGCGGGCGGCGACGG
GGCCCGTGCGTCCCAGCGCACATGTTCGGCGAGGCGGGGCCTGCGAGCGCGGCCACCGAGAATCGGACGG
GGGTAGTCTCAAGCTGGCCGGCCTGCTCTGGTGCCTGGCCTCGCGCCGCCGTGTATCGCCCCGCCCTGGG
CGGCAAGGCTGGCCCGGTCGGCACCAGTTGCGTGAGCGGAAAGATGGCCGCTTCCCGGCCCTGCTGCAGG
GAGCTCAAAATGGAGGACGCGGCGCTCGGGAGAGCGGGCGGGTGAGTCACCCACACAAAGGAAAAGGGCC
TTTCCGTCCTCAGCCGTCGCTTCATGTGACTCCACGGAGTACCGGGCGCCGTCCAGGCACCTCGATTAGT
TCTCGAGCTTTTGGAGTACGTCGTCTTTAGGTTGGGGGGAGGGGTTTTATGCGATGGAGTTTCCCCACAC
TGAGTGGGTGGAGACTGAAGTTAGGCCAGCTTGGCACTTGATGTAATTCTCCTTGGAATTTGCCCTTTTT
GAGTTTGGATCTTGGTTCATTCTCAAGCCTCAGACAGTGGTTCAAAGTTTTTTTCTTCCATTTCAGGTGT
CGTGACGTACGGCCACCATGACCGAGTACAAGCCCACGGTGCGCCTCGCCACCCGCGACGACGTCCCCAG
GGCCGTACGCACCCTCGCCGCCGCGTTCGCCGACTACCCCGCCACGCGCCACACCGTCGATCCGGACCGC
CACATCGAGCGGGTCACCGAGCTGCAAGAACTCTTCCTCACGCGCGTCGGGCTCGACATCGGCAAGGTGT
GGGTCGCGGACGACGGCGCCGCCGTGGCGGTCTGGACCACGCCGGAGAGCGTCGAAGCGGGGGCGGTGTT
CGCCGAGATCGGCCCGCGCATGGCCGAGTTGAGCGGTTCCCGGCTGGCCGCGCAGCAACAGATGGAAGGC
CTCCTGGCGCCGCACCGGCCCAAGGAGCCCGCGTGGTTCCTGGCCACCGTCGGAGTCTCGCCCGACCACC
AGGGCAAGGGTCTGGGCAGCGCCGTCGTGCTCCCCGGAGTGGAGGCGGCCGAGCGCGCCGGGGTGCCCGC
CTTCCTGGAGACCTCCGCGCCCCGCAACCTCCCCTTCTACGAGCGGCTCGGCTTCACCGTCACCGCCGAC
GTCGAGGTGCCCGAAGGACCGCGCACCTGGTGCATGACCCGCAAGCCCGGTGCCTGAACGCGTTAAGTCG
ACAATCAACCTCTGGATTACAAAATTTGTGAAAGATTGACTGGTATTCTTAACTATGTTGCTCCTTTTAC
GCTATGTGGATACGCTGCTTTAATGCCTTTGTATCATGCTATTGCTTCCCGTATGGCTTTCATTTTCTCC
TCCTTGTATAAATCCTGGTTGCTGTCTCTTTATGAGGAGTTGTGGCCCGTTGTCAGGCAACGTGGCGTGG
TGTGCACTGTGTTTGCTGACGCAACCCCCACTGGTTGGGGCATTGCCACCACCTGTCAGCTCCTTTCCGG
GACTTTCGCTTTCCCCCTCCCTATTGCCACGGCGGAACTCATCGCCGCCTGCCTTGCCCGCTGCTGGACA
GGGGCTCGGCTGTTGGGCACTGACAATTCCGTGGTGTTGTCGGGGAAATCATCGTCCTTTCCTTGGCTGC
TCGCCTGTGTTGCCACCTGGATTCTGCGCGGGACGTCCTTCTGCTACGTCCCTTCGGCCCTCAATCCAGC
GGACCTTCCTTCCCGCGGCCTGCTGCCGGCTCTGCGGCCTCTTCCGCGTCTTCGCCTTCGCCCTCAGACG
AGTCGGATCTCCCTTTGGGCCGCCTCCCCGCGTCGACTTTAAGACCAATGACTTACAAGGCAGCTGTAGA
TCTTAGCCACTTTTTAAAAGAAAAGGGGGGACTGGAAGGGCTAATTCACTCCCAACGAAGACAAGATCTG
CTTTTTGCTTGTACTGGGTCTCTCTGGTTAGACCAGATCTGAGCCTGGGAGCTCTCTGGCTAACTAGGGA
ACCCACTGCTTAAGCCTCAATAAAGCTTGCCTTGAGTGCTTCAAGTAGTGTGTGCCCGTCTGTTGTGTGA
CTCTGGTAACTAGAGATCCCTCAGACCCTTTTAGTCAGTGTGGAAAATCTCTAGCAGTACGTATAGTAGT
TCATGTCATCTTATTATTCAGTATTTATAACTTGCAAAGAAATGAATATCAGAGAGTGAGAGGAACTTGT
TTATTGCAGCTTATAATGGTTACAAATAAAGCAATAGCATCACAAATTTCACAAATAAAGCATTTTTTTC
ACTGCATTCTAGTTGTGGTTTGTCCAAACTCATCAATGTATCTTATCATGTCTGGCTCTAGCTATCCCGC
CCCTAACTCCGCCCATCCCGCCCCTAACTCCGCCCAGTTCCGCCCATTCTCCGCCCCATGGCTGACTAAT
TTTTTTTATTTATGCAGAGGCCGAGGCCGCCTCGGCCTCTGAGCTATTCCAGAAGTAGTGAGGAGGCTTT
TTTGGAGGCCTAGGGACGTACCCAATTCGCCCTATAGTGAGTCGTATTACGCGCGCTCACTGGCCGTCGT
TTTACAACGTCGTGACTGGGAAAACCCTGGCGTTACCCAACTTAATCGCCTTGCAGCACATCCCCCTTTC
GCCAGCTGGCGTAATAGCGAAGAGGCCCGCACCGATCGCCCTTCCCAACAGTTGCGCAGCCTGAATGGCG
AATGGG
[124 nt withheld, positions 3367-3490]
C
[91 nt withheld, positions 3492-3582]
A
[49 nt withheld, positions 3584-3632]
CCTTTGACGTTGGAGTCCACGTTCTTT
[37 nt withheld, positions 3660-3696]
ACCCTATCTCGGTCTATTCTTTTGATTTATAAGGGATTTTGCCGATTTCGGCCTATTGGTTAAAAAATGA
GCTGATTTAACAAAAATTTAACGCGAATTTTAACAAAATATTAACGCTTACAATTTAGGTGGCACTTTTC
GGGGAAATGTGCGCGGAACCCCTATTTGTTTATTTTTCTAAATACATTCAAATATGTATCCGCTCATGAG
ACAATAACCCTGATAAATGCTTCAATAATATTGAAAAAGGAAGAGTATGAGTATTCAACATTTCCGTGTC
GCCCTTATTCCCTTTTTTGCGGCATTTTGCCTTCCTGTTTTTGCTCACCCAGAAACGCTGGTGAAAGTAA
AAGATGCTGAAGATCAGTTGGGTGCACGAGTGGGTTACATCGAACTGGATCTCAACAGCGGTAAGATCCT
TGAGAGTTTTCGCCCCGAAGAACGTTTTCCAATGATGAGCACTTTTAAAGTTCTGCTATGTGGCGCGGTA
TTATCCCGTATTGACGCCGGGCAAGAGCAACTCGGTCGCCGCATACACTATTCTCAGAATGACTTGGTTG
AGTACTCACCAGTCACAGAAAAGCATCTTACGGATGGCATGACAGTAAGAGAATTATGCAGTGCTGCCAT
AACCATGAGTGATAACACTGCGGCCAACTTACTTCTGACAACGATCGGAGGACCGAAGGAGCTAACCGCT
TTTTTGCACAACATGGGGGATCATGTAACTCGCCTTGATCGTTGGGAACCGGAGCTGAATGAAGCCATAC
CAAACGACGAGCGTGACACCACGATGCCTGTAGCAATGGCAACAACGTTGCGCAAACTATTAACTGGCGA
ACTACTTACTCTAGCTTCCCGGCAACAATTAATAGACTGGATGGAGGCGGATAAAGTTGCAGGACCACTT
CTGCGCTCGGCCCTTCCGGCTGGCTGGTTTATTGCTGATAAATCTGGAGCCGGTGAGCGTGGGTCTCGCG
GTATCATTGCAGCACTGGGGCCAGATGGTAAGCCCTCCCGTATCGTAGTTATCTACACGACGGGGAGTCA
GGCAACTATGGATGAACGAAATAGACAGATCGCTGAGATAGGTGCCTCACTGATTAAGCATTGGTAACTG
TCAGACCAAGTTTACTCATATATACTTTAGATTGATTTAAAACTTCATTTTTAATTTAAAAGGATCTAGG
TGAAGATCCTTTTTGATAATCTCATGACCAAAATCCCTTAACGTGAGTTTTCGTTCCACTGAGCGTCAGA
CCCCGTAGAAAAGATCAAAGGATCTTCTTGAGATCCTTTTTTTCTGCGCGTAATCTGCTGCTTGCAAACA
AAAAAACCACCGCTACCAGCGGTGGTTTGTTTGCCGGATCAAGAGCTACCAACTCTTTTTCCGAAGGTAA
CTGGCTTCAGCAGAGCGCAGATACCAAATACTGTTCTTCTAGTGTAGCCGTAGTTAGGCCACCACTTCAA
GAACTCTGTAGCACCGCCTACATACCTCGCTCTGCTAATCCTGTTACCAGTGGCTGCTGCCAGTGGCGAT
AAGTCGTGTCTTACCGGGTTGGACTCAAGACGATAGTTACCGGATAAGGCGCAGCGGTCGGGCTGAACGG
GGGGTTCGTGCACACAGCCCAGCTTGGAGCGAACGACCTACACCGAACTGAGATACCTACAGCGTGAGCT
ATGAGAAAGCGCCACGCTTCCCGAAGGGAGAAAGGCGGACAGGTATCCGGTAAGCGGCAGGGTCGGAACA
GGAGAGCGCACGAGGGAGCTTCCAGGGGGAAACGCCTGGTATCTTTATAGTCCTGTCGGGTTTCGCCACC
TCTGACTTGAGCGTCGATTTTTGTGATGCTCGTCAGGGGGGCGGAGCCTATGGAAAAACGCCAGCAACGC
GGCCTTTTTACGGTTCCTGGCCTTTTGCTGGCCTTTTGCTCACATGTTCTTTCCTGCGTTATCCCCTGAT
TCTGTGGATAACCGTATTACCGCCTTTGAGTGAGCTGATACCGCTCGCCGCAGCCGAACGACCGAGCGCA
GCGAGTCAGTGAGCGAGGAAGCGGAAGAGCGCCCAATACGCAAACCGCCTCTCCCCGCGCGTTGGCCGAT
TCATTAATGCAGCTGGCACGACAGGTTTCCCGACTGGAAAGCGGGCAGTGAGCGCAACGCAATTAATGTG
AGTTAGCTCACTCATTAGGCACCCCAGGCTTTACACTTTATGCTTCCGGCTCGTATGTTGTGTGGAATTG
TGAGCGGATAACAATTTCACACAGGAAACAGCTATGACCATGATTACGCCAAGCGCGCAATTAACCCTCA
CTAAAGGGAACAAAAGCTGGAGCTGCAAGCTTAATGTAGTCTTATGCAATACTCTTGTAGTCTTGCAACA
TGGTAACGATGAGTTAGCAACATGCCTTACAAGGAGAGAAAAAGCACCGTGCATGCCGATTGGTGGAAGT
AAGGTGGTACGATCGTGCCTTATTAGGAAGGCAACAGACGGGTCTGACATGGATTGGACGAACCACTGAA
TTGCCGCATTGCAGAGATATTGTATTTAAGTGCCTAGCTCGATACATAAACGGGTCTCTCTGGTTAGACC
AGATCTGAGCCTGGGAGCTCTCTGGCTAACTAGGGAACCCACTGCTTAAGCCTCAATAAAGCTTGCCTTG
AGTGCTTCAAGTAGTGTGTGCCCGTCTGTTGTGTGACTCTGGTAACTAGAGATCCCTCAGACCCTTTTAG
TCAGTGTGGAAAATCTCTAGCAGTGGCGCCCGAACAGGGACTTGAAAGCGAAAGGGAAACCAGAGGAGCT
CTCTCGACGCAGGACTCGGCTTGCTGAAGCGCGCACGGCAAGAGGCGAGGGGCGGCGACTGGTGAGTACG
CCAAAAATTTTGACTAGCGGAGGCTAGAAGGAGAGAGATGGGTGCGAGAGCGTCAGTATTAAGCGGGGGA
GAATTAGATCGCGATGGGAAAAAATTCGGTTAAGGCCAGGGGGAAAGAAAAAATATAAATTAAAACATAT
AGTATGGGCAAGCAGGGAGCTAGAACGATTCGCAGTTAATCCTGGCCTGTTAGAAACATCAGAAGGCTGT
AGACAAATACTGGGACAGCTACAACCATCCCTTCAGACAGGATCAGAAGAACTTAGATCATTATATAATA
CAGTAGCAACCCTCTATTGTGTGCATCAAAGGATAGAGATAAAAGACACCAAGGAAGCTTTAGACAAGAT
AGAGGAAGAGCAAAACAAAAGTAAGACCACCGCACAGCAAGCGGCCGCTGATCTTCAGACCTGGAGGAGG
AGATATGAGGGACAATTGGAGAAGTGAATTATATAAATATAAAGTAGTAAAAATTGAACCATTAGGAGTA
GCACCCACCAAGGCAAAGAGAAGAGTGGTGCAGAGAGAAAAAAGAGCAGTGGGAATAGGAGCTTTGTTCC
TTGGGTTCTTGGGAGCAGCAGGAAGCACTATGGGCGCAGCGTCAATGACGCTGACGGTACAGGCCAGACA
ATTATTGTCTGGTATAGTGCAGCAGCAGAACAATTTGCTGAGGGCTATTGAGGCGCAACAGCATCTGTTG
CAACTCACAGTCTGGGGCATCAAGCAGCTCCAGGCAAGAATCCTGGCTGTGGAAAGATACCTAAAGGATC
AACAGCTCCTGGGGATTTGGGGTTGCTCTGGAAAACTCATTTGCACCACTGCTGTGCCTTGGAATGCTAG
TTGGAGTAATAAATCTCTGGAACAGATTTGGAATCACACGACCTGGATGGAGTGGGACAGAGAAATTAAC
AATTACACAAGCTTAATACACTCCTTAATTGAAGAATCGCAAAACCAGCAAGAAAAGAATGAACAAGAAT
TATTGGAATTAGATAAATGGGCAAGTTTGTGGAATTGGTTTAACATAACAAATTGGCTGTGGTATATAAA
ATTATTCATAATGATAGTAGGAGGCTTGGTAGGTTTAAGAATAGTTTTTGCTGTACTTTCTATAGTGAAT
AGAGTTAGGCAGGGATATTCACCATTATCGTTTCAGACCCACCTCCCAACCCCGAGGGGACCCAGAGAGG
GCCTATTTCCCATGATTCCTTCATATTTGCATATACGATACAAGGCTGTTAGAGAGATAATTAGAATTAA
TTTGACTGTAAACACAAAGATATTAGTACAAAATACGTGACGTAGAAAGTAATAATTTCTTGGGTAGTTT
GCAGTTTTAAAATTATGTTTTAAAATGGACTATCATATGCTTACCGTAACTTGAAAGTATTTCGATTTCT
TGGCTTTATATATCTTGTGGAAAGGACGAAACACCGCCTATGTTGCTGGTTAACATGTTTTAGAGCTAGA
AATAGCAAGTTAAAATAAGGCTAGTCCGTTATCAACTTGAAAAAGTGGCACCGAGTCGGTGCTTTTTTAA
GCTTGGCGTAACTAGATCTTGAGACAAATGGCAGTATTCATCCACAATTTTAAAAGAAAAGGGGGGATTG
GGGGGTACAGTGCAGGGGAAAGAATAGTAGACATAATAGCAACAGACATACAAACTAAAGAATTACAAAA
ACAAATTACAAAAATTCAAAATTTTCGGGTTTATTACAGGGACAGCAGAGATCCACTTTGGCGCCGGCTC
GAGGGGG
Features (pLannotate 1.2.2; 29 found; start..end, strand, type, name):
     14..80      +  CDS            small t antigen (fragment): SV40 (simian virus 40) small t antigen
    106..317     +  promoter       EF-1α core promoter: core promoter for human elongation factor EF-1α
    318..1256    +  intron         EF-1α intron A: intron upstream of the start codon of human EF-1α
   1278..1877    +  CDS            PuroR (fragment): puromycin N-acetyltransferase; pac from Streptomyces; confers resistance to puromycin
   1893..2481    +  misc_feature   WPRE: woodchuck hepatitis virus posttranscriptional regulatory element
   2532..2551    +  misc_feature   cPPT/CTS (fragment): central polypurine tract and central termination sequence of HIV-1
   2553..2786    +  LTR            3' LTR (ΔU3): self-inactivating 3' long terminal repeat (LTR) from HIV-1
   2864..2985    +  polyA_signal   SV40 poly(A) signal: SV40 polyadenylation signal
   3025..3160    +  rep_origin     SV40 ori: SV40 origin of replication
   3181..3199    -  promoter       T7 promoter: promoter for bacteriophage T7 RNA polymerase
   3207..3362    +  CDS            lacZα (fragment): LacZα fragment of β-galactosidase; lacZ fragment
   3367..3795    +  rep_origin     f1 ori (sequence partly withheld): f1 bacteriophage origin of replication; arrow indicates direction of (+) strand synthesis
   3848..3952    +  promoter       AmpR promoter: bla
   3953..4813    +  CDS            AmpR: β-lactamase; bla; confers resistance to ampicillin, carbenicillin, and related antibiotics
   4984..5572    +  rep_origin     ori: high-copy-number ColE1/pMB1/pBR322/pUC origin of replication
   5755..5847    +  CDS            lacI (fragment): lac repressor; lacI; The lac repressor binds to the lac operator to inhibit transcription in E. coli. This inhibition can be relieved by adding lactose or isopropyl-β-D-thiogalactopyranoside (IPTG).
   5860..5881    +  protein_bind   CAP binding site: CAP binding activates transcription in the presence of cAMP. E. coli catabolite activator protein
   5896..5926    +  promoter       lac promoter: promoter for the E. coli lac operon
   5934..5950    +  protein_bind   lac operator: The lac repressor binds to the lac operator to inhibit transcription in E. coli. This inhibition can be relieved by adding lactose or isopropyl-β-D-thiogalactopyranoside (IPTG). lac repressor encoded by lacI
   5995..6013    +  promoter       T3 promoter: promoter for bacteriophage T3 RNA polymerase
   6041..6267    +  promoter       RSV promoter: Rous sarcoma virus enhancer/promoter
   6268..6448    +  LTR            5' LTR (truncated): truncated 5' long terminal repeat (LTR) from HIV-1
   6495..6620    +  misc_feature   HIV-1 Ψ: packaging signal of human immunodeficiency virus type 1
   6604..6967    +  CDS            HIV-1 gag (fragment): gag protein from human immunodeficiency virus 1; gag
   7113..7346    +  misc_feature   RRE: The Rev response element (RRE) of HIV-1 allows for Rev-dependent mRNA export from the nucleus to the cytoplasm.
   7723..7749    +  CDS            Rev (fragment): human immunodeficiency virus 1 (HIV-1) Rev protein; rev; enhances nuclear export of unspliced and incompletely spliced viral mRNAs
   7753..7993    +  promoter       U6 promoter: RNA polymerase III promoter for human U6 snRNA
   8023..8098    +  misc_RNA       gRNA scaffold: guide RNA scaffold for the Streptococcus pyogenes CRISPR/Cas9 system
   8154..8271    +  misc_feature   cPPT/CTS: central polypurine tract and central termination sequence of HIV-1
