[The description below was written by a language model from this plasmid's Addgene catalogue record and pLannotate feature annotations shown in this document.]
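Description:
PANK1 gRNA (BRDN0001147091) is a third-generation lentiviral CRISPR guide plasmid built on the lentiGuide-Puro backbone and designed to target human PANK1; according to the depositor, the guide was designed against three PANK1 reference transcripts. The 8.3 kb plasmid is propagated in E. coli through a high-copy ColE1/pUC-type origin with ampicillin (β-lactamase) selection. It also carries an f1 origin, an SV40 origin and remnants of a lac/T7/T3 cloning region inherited from the parental backbone.

The lentiviral transfer cassette begins with an RSV promoter fused to a truncated HIV-1 5' LTR, which allows Tat-independent production of the genomic RNA. This is followed by the Ψ packaging signal with a partial gag sequence and the Rev response element for Rev-dependent nuclear export. Downstream, a human U6 RNA polymerase III promoter drives the PANK1-specific spacer joined to the Streptococcus pyogenes Cas9 guide RNA scaffold, and a cPPT/CTS element aids nuclear import of the reverse-transcribed genome. A second transcription unit uses the EF-1α core promoter with its intron A to express puromycin N-acetyltransferase, so that transduced mammalian cells can be selected with puromycin. A WPRE enhances transcript expression, and the cassette ends with a self-inactivating ΔU3 3' LTR, with an SV40 polyadenylation signal following it.

The plasmid does not encode Cas9, so it must be used with a separate Cas9 vector or in cells that already express Cas9. It belongs to a human kinome guide collection associated with work on optimized sgRNA design, and it is suited to knockout of PANK1 by lentiviral delivery.
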