Addgene plasmid #76558: PANK1 gRNA (BRDN0001147091)
Purpose: 3rd generation lentiviral gRNA plasmid targeting human PANK1
Depositing lab: John Doench & David Root. Depositing organization: Broad Institute. Publication: Optimized sgRNA design to maximize activity and minimize off-target effects of CRISPR-Cas9. Doench JG, Fusi N, Sullender M, Hegde M, Vaimberg EW, Donovan KF, Smith I, Tothova Z, Wilen C, Orchard R, Virgin HW, Listgarten J, Root DE. Nat Biotechnol. 2016 Jan 18. doi: 10.1038/nbt.3437. PubMed 26780180.
Backbone
  Vector backbone: lentiGuide-Puro
  Backbone manufacturer: Zhang Lab (Addgene plasmid # 52963)
  Vector type: Mammalian Expression, Lentiviral, CRISPR
  Selectable markers: Puromycin
Growth in bacteria
  Bacterial resistance: Ampicillin, 100 μg/mL
  Growth temperature: 37°C
  Growth strain: DH5alpha
  Copy number: High Copy
Gene/Insert
  Gene/Insert name: PANK1 (alt names: PANK1; NM_138316.3)
  gRNA/shRNA sequence: CCTATGTTGCTGGTTAACAT
  Species: H. sapiens (human)
  Entrez Gene: PANK1 (a.k.a. PANK)
  Promoter: hU6
  Cloning method: Unknown
  Sequencing primers: 5′ U6-F; 3′ pS2-R
Terms and licenses: Academic/Nonprofit Terms; Industry Terms: Not Available to Industry
Depositor comments: The gRNA was designed to target the following Genbank reference sequence(s): NM_138316.3,NM_148977.2,NM_148978.2. Note that this plasmid does NOT contain Cas9. It should be used in conjunction with lentiCas9-Blast (Addgene #52962) or otherwise with cell lines already expressing Cas9. Browse the full kinome gRNA library at http://www.addgene.org/pooled-library/broadgpp-human-kinome/ or visit http://www.broadinstitute.org/rnai/public/ for detailed protocols and information.
How to cite: PANK1 gRNA (BRDN0001147091) was a gift from John Doench & David Root (Addgene plasmid # 76558 ; http://n2t.net/addgene:76558 ; RRID:Addgene_76558)
