>Addgene plasmid #76558 | PANK1 gRNA (BRDN0001147091) | depositor partial sequence | sequence record 144018 | Target Sequence
CCTATGTTGCTGGTTAACAT
