>Addgene plasmid #76558 | PANK1 gRNA (BRDN0001147091) | addgene partial sequence | sequence record 151073 | hU6-F 5'-GAGGGCCTATTTCCCATGATT-3'
AGAGATAATTAGAATTAATTTGACTGTAAACACAAAGATATTAGTACAAAATACGTGACGTAGAAAGTAA
TAATTTCTTGGGTAGTTTGCAGTTTTAAAATTATGTTTTAAAATGGACTATCATATGCTTACCGTAACTT
GAAAGTATTTCGATTTCTTGGCTTTATATATCTTGTGGAAAGGACGAAACACCGCCTATGTTGCTGGTTA
ACATGTTTTAGAGCTAGAAATAGCAAGTTAAAATAAGGCTAGTCCGTTATCAACTTGAAAAAGTGGCACC
GAGTCGGTGCTTTTTTAAGCTTGGCGTAACTAGATCTTGAGACAAATGGCAGTATTCATCCACAATTTTA
AAAGAAAAGGGGGGATTGGGGGGTACAGTGCAGGGGAAAGAATAGTAGACATAATAGCAACAGACATACA
AACTAAAGAATTACAAAAACAAATTACAAAAATTCAAAATTTTCGGGTTTATTACAGGGACAGCAGAGAT
CCACTTTGGCGCCGGCTCGAGGGGGCCCGGGTGCAAAGATGGATAAAGTTTTAAACAGAGAGGAATCTTT
GCAGCTAATGGACCTTCTAGGTCTTGAAAGGAGTGGGAATTGGCTCCGGTGCCCGTCAGTGGGCAGAGCG
CACATCGCCCACAGTCCCCGAGAAGTTGGGGGGAGGGGTCGGCAATTGATCCGGTGCCTAGAGAAGGTGG
CGCGGGGTAAACTGGGAAAGTGATGTCGTGTACTGGCTCCGC
